Addgene plasmid #120295: AAV Intein-C-SpyCas9, CMV-AcrIIA4-2xmiR-122 target sites
Purpose: AAV Vector for expression of C-terminal SpyCas9 fragement with split-intein and a CMV-driven AcrIIA4 with two miR-122 binding sites
Depositing lab: Dominik Niopek. Depositing organization: Universitaet Heidelberg. Publication: Cell-specific CRISPR-Cas9 activation by microRNA-dependent expression of anti-CRISPR proteins. Hoffmann MD, Aschenbrenner S, Grosse S, Rapti K, Domenger C, Fakhiri J, Mastel M, Borner K, Eils R, Grimm D, Niopek D. Nucleic Acids Res. 2019 Apr 15. pii: 5458120. doi: 10.1093/nar/gkz271. PubMed 30982889.
Backbone
  Vector backbone: pZac2.1
  Vector type: Mammalian Expression, AAV, CRISPR
Growth in bacteria
  Bacterial resistance: Ampicillin, 100 μg/mL
  Growth temperature: 37°C
  Growth strain: NEB Stable
  Copy number: Unknown
Gene/Insert
  Gene/Insert name: C-terminal fragment of SpyCas9 (alt name: AcrIIA4 with two miR-122 binding sites)
  Tag / fusion protein: split-intein (N terminal on insert)
  Cloning method: Restriction Enzyme; 5′ cloning site Unknown (unknown if destroyed); 3′ cloning site Unknown (unknown if destroyed)
Terms and licenses: Academic/Nonprofit Terms; Industry Terms: Not Available to Industry
Depositor comments: Please visit https://www.biorxiv.org/content/10.1101/480384v1 for BioRxiv preprint
How to cite: AAV Intein-C-SpyCas9, CMV-AcrIIA4-2xmiR-122 target sites was a gift from Dominik Niopek (Addgene plasmid # 120295 ; http://n2t.net/addgene:120295 ; RRID:Addgene_120295)
