[The description below was written by a language model from this plasmid's Addgene catalogue record and pLannotate feature annotations shown in this document.]
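Description:
AAV Intein-C-SpyCas9, CMV-AcrIIA4-2xmiR-122 target sites is an AAV transfer plasmid built on the pZac2.1 backbone for mammalian expression and CRISPR applications. It is propagated in E. coli through a high-copy ColE1/pUC-type origin with ampicillin selection (AmpR), and the backbone also carries an f1 origin and lac/lacZα remnants. Two AAV2 inverted terminal repeats flank the payload, allowing the region between them to be packaged into recombinant AAV particles. The depositor and sequencing-derived records differ by a single nucleotide in length and give the same annotation, merely starting at different positions on the circle.

Two separate expression cassettes lie between the ITRs. In the first, a CMV enhancer/promoter followed by a chimeric β-globin/immunoglobulin intron drives a fusion in which a C-terminal split-intein half, annotated as a DnaB-derived fragment, precedes the C-terminal portion of Streptococcus pyogenes Cas9; an SV40 polyadenylation signal lies just downstream. When a partner vector supplies the N-terminal Cas9 half with the matching intein, protein trans-splicing reconstitutes full-length Cas9, which gets around the AAV packaging limit. The second cassette has its own CMV enhancer/promoter and a bGH polyadenylation signal. The automated annotation leaves the interval between them unlabelled, but according to the catalogue entry it encodes the anti-CRISPR protein AcrIIA4 with two miR-122 binding sites.

In cells lacking miR-122, AcrIIA4 is produced and inhibits Cas9. In cells that express miR-122, a microRNA abundant in hepatocytes, the transcript is repressed and Cas9 is released from inhibition. The construct therefore serves to confine Cas9 activity to particular cell types.
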