Features (pLannotate 1.2.2; 24 found; start..end, strand, type, name):
     12..103     +  promoter       SV40 promoter (fragment): SV40 enhancer and early promoter
    265..642     +  enhancer       CMV enhancer: human cytomegalovirus immediate early enhancer
    644..843     +  promoter       CMV promoter: human cytomegalovirus (CMV) immediate early promoter
    938..1070    +  intron         chimeric intron: chimera between introns from human β-globin and immunoglobulin heavy chain genes
   1088..1279    +  CDS            dnaB (fragment): DNAB_SYNY3 - Experimental evidence at protein level: Swiss-Prot protein existence level 1. Participates in initiation and elongation during chromosome replication; it exhibits DNA-dependent ATPase activity. From Synechocystis sp. (strain PCC 6803 / Kazusa).
   1262..3226    +  CDS            Cas9 (fragment): Cas9 (Csn1) endonuclease from the Streptococcus pyogenes Type II CRISPR/Cas system generates RNA-guided double strand breaks in DNA
   3299..3380    -  polyA_signal   SV40 poly(A) signal: SV40 polyadenylation signal
   3403..3472    -  CDS            large T antigen (fragment): large T antigen from SV40 (simian virus 40)
   3478..3857    +  enhancer       CMV enhancer: human cytomegalovirus immediate early enhancer
   3858..4061    +  promoter       CMV promoter: human cytomegalovirus (CMV) immediate early promoter
   4057..4090    +  LTR            5' LTR (truncated) (fragment): truncated 5' long terminal repeat (LTR) from HIV-1
   4106..4124    +  promoter       T7 promoter: promoter for bacteriophage T7 RNA polymerase
   4530..4754    +  polyA_signal   bGH poly(A) signal: bovine growth hormone polyadenylation signal
   4808..4938    +  repeat_region  AAV2 ITR (fragment): inverted terminal repeat of adeno-associated virus serotype 2 inverted
   4999..5015    -  protein_bind   lac operator: The lac repressor binds to the lac operator to inhibit transcription in E. coli. This inhibition can be relieved by adding lactose or isopropyl-β-D-thiogalactopyranoside (IPTG). lac repressor encoded by lacI
   5023..5053    -  promoter       lac promoter: promoter for the E. coli lac operon
   5068..5089    -  protein_bind   CAP binding site: CAP binding activates transcription in the presence of cAMP. E. coli catabolite activator protein
   5102..5194    -  CDS            lacI (fragment): lac repressor; lacI; The lac repressor binds to the lac operator to inhibit transcription in E. coli. This inhibition can be relieved by adding lactose or isopropyl-β-D-thiogalactopyranoside (IPTG).
   5377..5965    -  rep_origin     ori: high-copy-number ColE1/pMB1/pBR322/pUC origin of replication
   6136..6996    -  CDS            AmpR: β-lactamase; bla; confers resistance to ampicillin, carbenicillin, and related antibiotics
   6997..7101    -  promoter       AmpR promoter: bla
   7155..7583    -  rep_origin     f1 ori (sequence partly withheld): f1 bacteriophage origin of replication; arrow indicates direction of (+) strand synthesis
   7588..7745    -  CDS            lacZα (fragment): LacZα fragment of β-galactosidase; lacZ fragment
   7759..7889    -  repeat_region  AAV2 ITR (fragment): inverted terminal repeat of adeno-associated virus serotype 2 inverted
>Addgene plasmid #120295 | AAV Intein-C-SpyCas9, CMV-AcrIIA4-2xmiR-122 target sites | depositor full sequence | sequence record 228612 | AAV Intein-C-SpyCas9, CMV-AcrIIA4-2xmiR-122 target sites sequence 7930 bps
GGCCGCCATTATGGAATGTGTGTCAGTTAGGGTGTGGAAAGTCCCCAGGCTCCCCAGCAGGCAGAAGTAT
GCAAAGCATGCATCTCAATTAGTCAGCAACCAGTCCCGGTCTCCTCCCATGCATGTCAATATTGGCCATT
AGCCATATTATTCATTGGTTATATAGCATAAATCAATATTGGCTATTGGCCATTGCATACGTTGTATCTA
TATCATAATATGTACATTTATATTGGCTCATGTCCAATATGACCGCCATGTTGGCATTGATTATTGACTA
GTTATTAATAGTAATCAATTACGGGGTCATTAGTTCATAGCCCATATATGGAGTTCCGCGTTACATAACT
TACGGTAAATGGCCCGCCTGGCTGACCGCCCAACGACCCCCGCCCATTGACGTCAATAATGACGTATGTT
CCCATAGTAACGCCAATAGGGACTTTCCATTGACGTCAATGGGTGGAGTATTTACGGTAAACTGCCCACT
TGGCAGTACATCAAGTGTATCATATGCCAAGTCCGCCCCCTATTGACGTCAATGACGGTAAATGGCCCGC
CTGGCATTATGCCCAGTACATGACCTTACGGGACTTTCCTACTTGGCAGTACATCTACGTATTAGTCATC
GCTATTACCATGGTGATGCGGTTTTGGCAGTACACCAATGGGCGTGGATAGCGGTTTGACTCACGGGGAT
TTCCAAGTCTCCACCCCATTGACGTCAATGGGAGTTTGTTTTGGCACCAAAATCAACGGGACTTTCCAAA
ATGTCGTAATAACCCCGCCCCGTTGACGCAAATGGGCGGTAGGCGTGTACGGTGGGAGGTCTATATAAGC
AGAGGTCGTTTAGTGAACCGTCAGATCACTAGTAGCTTTATTGCGGTAGTTTATCACAGTTAAATTGCTA
ACGCAGTCAGTGCTCGACTGATCACAGGTAAGTATCAAGGTTACAAGACAGGTTTAAGGAGGCCAATAGA
AACTGGGCTTGTCGAGACAGAGAAGATTCTTGCGTTTCTGATAGGCACCTATTGGTCTTACTGACATCCA
CTTTGCCTTTCTCTCCACAGGGGTACCGAAGCCGCTAGCGCTACCGGTCGCCACCATGGCGGCGGCGTGC
CCGGAACTGCGTCAGCTGGCGCAGAGCGATGTGTATTGGGATCCGATTGTGAGCATTGAACCGGATGGCG
TGGAAGAAGTGTTTGATCTGACCGTGCCGGGCCCGCATAACTTTGTGGCGAACGATATTATTGCGCATAA
CTCTGGCCAGGGGGACAGTCTTCACGAGCACATCGCTAATCTTGCAGGTAGCCCAGCTATCAAAAAGGGA
ATACTGCAGACCGTTAAGGTCGTGGATGAACTCGTCAAAGTAATGGGAAGGCATAAGCCCGAGAATATCG
TTATCGAGATGGCCCGAGAGAACCAAACTACCCAGAAGGGACAGAAGAACAGTAGGGAAAGGATGAAGAG
GATTGAAGAGGGTATAAAAGAACTGGGGTCCCAAATCCTTAAGGAACACCCAGTTGAAAACACCCAGCTT
CAGAATGAGAAGCTCTACCTGTACTACCTGCAGAACGGCAGGGACATGTACGTGGATCAGGAACTGGACA
TCAATCGGCTCTCCGACTACGACGTGGATCATATCGTGCCCCAGTCTTTTCTCAAAGATGATTCTATTGA
TAATAAAGTGTTGACAAGATCCGATAAAAATAGAGGGAAGAGTGATAACGTCCCCTCAGAAGAAGTTGTC
AAGAAAATGAAAAATTATTGGCGGCAGCTGCTGAACGCCAAACTGATCACACAACGGAAGTTCGATAATC
TGACTAAGGCTGAACGAGGTGGCCTGTCTGAGTTGGATAAAGCCGGCTTCATCAAAAGGCAGCTTGTTGA
GACACGCCAGATCACCAAGCACGTGGCCCAAATTCTCGATTCACGCATGAACACCAAGTACGATGAAAAT
GACAAACTGATTCGAGAGGTGAAAGTTATTACTCTGAAGTCTAAGCTGGTCTCAGATTTCAGAAAGGACT
TTCAGTTTTATAAGGTGAGAGAGATCAACAATTACCACCATGCGCATGATGCCTACCTGAATGCAGTGGT
AGGCACTGCACTTATCAAAAAATATCCCAAGCTTGAATCTGAATTTGTTTACGGAGACTATAAAGTGTAC
GATGTTAGGAAAATGATCGCAAAGTCTGAGCAGGAAATAGGCAAGGCCACCGCTAAGTACTTCTTTTACA
GCAATATTATGAATTTTTTCAAGACCGAGATTACACTGGCCAATGGAGAGATTCGGAAGCGACCACTTAT
CGAAACAAACGGAGAAACAGGAGAAATCGTGTGGGACAAGGGTAGGGATTTCGCGACAGTCCGGAAGGTC
CTGTCCATGCCGCAGGTGAACATCGTTAAAAAGACCGAAGTACAGACCGGAGGCTTCTCCAAGGAAAGTA
TCCTCCCGAAAAGGAACAGCGACAAGCTGATCGCACGCAAAAAAGATTGGGACCCCAAGAAATACGGCGG
ATTCGATTCTCCTACAGTCGCTTACAGTGTACTGGTTGTGGCCAAAGTGGAGAAAGGGAAGTCTAAAAAA
CTCAAAAGCGTCAAGGAACTGCTGGGCATCACAATCATGGAGCGATCAAGCTTCGAAAAAAACCCCATCG
ACTTTCTCGAGGCGAAAGGATATAAAGAGGTCAAAAAAGACCTCATCATTAAGCTTCCCAAGTACTCTCT
CTTTGAGCTTGAAAACGGCCGGAAACGAATGCTCGCTAGTGCGGGCGAGCTGCAGAAAGGTAACGAGCTG
GCACTGCCCTCTAAATACGTTAATTTCTTGTATCTGGCCAGCCACTATGAAAAGCTCAAAGGGTCTCCCG
AAGATAATGAGCAGAAGCAGCTGTTCGTGGAACAACACAAACACTACCTTGATGAGATCATCGAGCAAAT
AAGCGAATTCTCCAAAAGAGTGATCCTCGCCGACGCTAACCTCGATAAGGTGCTTTCTGCTTACAATAAG
CACAGGGATAAGCCCATCAGGGAGCAGGCAGAAAACATTATCCACTTGTTTACTCTGACCAACTTGGGCG
CGCCTGCAGCCTTCAAGTACTTCGACACCACCATAGACAGAAAGCGGTACACCTCTACAAAGGAGGTCCT
GGACGCCACACTGATTCATCAGTCAATTACGGGGCTCTATGAAACAAGAATCGACCTCTCTCAGCTCGGT
GGAGACAGCAGGGCTGACCCCAAGAAGAAGAGGAAGGTGTCTCGAGCTCGATGAGTTTGGACAAACCACA
ACTAGAATGCAGTGAAAAAAATGCTTTATTTGTGAAATTTGTGATGCTATTGCTTTATTTGTAACCATTA
TAAGCTGCAATAAACAAGTTAACAACAACAATTGCATTCATTTTATGTTTCAGGTTCAGGGGGAGGTGTG
GGAGGTTTTTTAAAGCAAGTAAAACCTCTACAAATGTGGTATCTAGAGACATTGATTATTGACTAGTTAT
TAATAGTAATCAATTACGGGGTCATTAGTTCATAGCCCATATATGGAGTTCCGCGTTACATAACTTACGG
TAAATGGCCCGCCTGGCTGACCGCCCAACGACCCCCGCCCATTGACGTCAATAATGACGTATGTTCCCAT
AGTAACGCCAATAGGGACTTTCCATTGACGTCAATGGGTGGAGTATTTACGGTAAACTGCCCACTTGGCA
GTACATCAAGTGTATCATATGCCAAGTACGCCCCCTATTGACGTCAATGACGGTAAATGGCCCGCCTGGC
ATTATGCCCAGTACATGACCTTATGGGACTTTCCTACTTGGCAGTACATCTACGTATTAGTCATCGCTAT
TACCATGGTGATGCGGTTTTGGCAGTACATCAATGGGCGTGGATAGCGGTTTGACTCACGGGGATTTCCA
AGTCTCCACCCCATTGACGTCAATGGGAGTTTGTTTTGGCACCAAAATCAACGGGACTTTCCAAAATGTC
GTAACAACTCCGCCCCATTGACGCAAATGGGCGGTAGGCGTGTACGGTGGGAGGTCTATATAAGCAGAGC
TCTCTGGCTAACTAGAGAACCCACTGCTTACTGGCTTATCGAAATTAATACGACTCACTATAGGGAGACC
CAAGCTGGCTAGCATGAACATTAACGACCTGATTCGGGAAATAAAGAACAAGGACTACACGGTCAAGCTG
TCAGGCACCGACTCCAACTCTATAACACAGCTCATTATAAGGGTTAATAATGATGGCAACGAATATGTCA
TCTCTGAATCCGAGAATGAATCAATCGTGGAGAAATTCATCAGTGCATTTAAAAACGGCTGGAACCAGGA
GTACGAAGATGAGGAAGAGTTCTACAATGATATGCAAACTATCACACTGAAATCTGAGCTGAACTAGCTC
GAGCGGCCGCCACTGTGCTGGATATCTGCAGAATTACAAACACCATTGTCACACTCCATTATATACAAAC
ACCATTGTCACACTCCATAGCTTAAGTTTAAACCGCTGATCAGCCTCGACTGTGCCTTCTAGTTGCCAGC
CATCTGTTGTTTGCCCCTCCCCCGTGCCTTCCTTGACCCTGGAAGGTGCCACTCCCACTGTCCTTTCCTA
ATAAAATGAGGAAATTGCATCGCATTGTCTGAGTAGGTGTCATTCTATTCTGGGGGGTGGGGTGGGGCAG
GACAGCAAGGGGGAGGATTGGGAAGACAATAGCAGGCATGCTGGGGATGCGGTGGGCTCTATGGACGCGT
GCGGCCGCAGGTAGATAAGTAGCATGGCGGGTTAATCATTAACTACAAGGAACCCCTAGTGATGGAGTTG
GCCACTCCCTCTCTGCGCGCTCGCTCGCTCACTGAGGCCGGGCGACCAAAGGTCGCCCGACGCCCGGGCT
TTGCCCGGGCGGCCTCAGTGAGCGAGCGAGCGCGCAGCCTAATTAAGGCCTTAATTAAATCTGGCGTAAT
CATGGTCATAGCTGTTTCCTGTGTGAAATTGTTATCCGCTCACAATTCCACACAACATACGAGCCGGAAG
CATAAAGTGTAAAGCCTGGGGTGCCTAATGAGTGAGCTAACTCACATTAATTGCGTTGCGCTCACTGCCC
GCTTTCCAGTCGGGAAACCTGTCGTGCCAGCTGCATTAATGAATCGGCCAACGCGCGGGGAGAGGCGGTT
TGCGTATTGGGCGCTCTTCCGCTTCCTCGCTCACTGACTCGCTGCGCTCGGTCGTTCGGCTGCGGCGAGC
GGTATCAGCTCACTCAAAGGCGGTAATACGGTTATCCACAGAATCAGGGGATAACGCAGGAAAGAACATG
TGAGCAAAACCGCAGCAAAAGGCCAGGAACCGTAAAAAGGCCGCGTTGCTGGCGTTTTTCCATAGGCTCC
GCCCCCCTGACGAGCATCACAAAAATCGACGCTCAAGTCAGAGGTGGCGAAACCCGACAGGACTATAAAG
ATACCAGGCGTTTCCCCCTGGAAGCTCCCTCGTGCGCTCTCCTGTTCCGACCCTGCCGCTTACCGGATAC
CTGTCCGCCTTTCTCCCTTCGGGAAGCGTGGCGCTTTCTCATAGCTCACGCTGTAGGTATCTCAGTTCGG
TGTAGGTCGTTCGCTCCAAGCTGGGCTGTGTGCACGAACCCCCCGTTCAGCCCGACCGCTGCGCCTTATC
CGGTAACTATCGTCTTGAGTCCAACCCGGTAAGACACGACTTATCGCCACTGGCAGCAGCCACTGGTAAC
AGGATTAGCAGAGCGAGGTATGTAGGCGGTGCTACAGAGTTCTTGAAGTGGTGGCCTAACTACGGCTACA
CTAGAAGGACAGTATTTGGTATCTGCGCTCTGCTGAAGCCAGTTACCTTCGGAAAAAGAGTTGGTAGCTC
TTGATCCGGCAAACAAACCACCGCTGGTAGCGGTGGTTTTTTTGTTTGCAAGCAGCAGATTACGCGCAGA
AAAAAAGGATCTCAAGAAGATCCTTTGATCTTTTCTACGGGGTCTGACGCTCAGTGGAACGAAAACTCAC
GTTAAGGGATTTTGGTCATGAGATTATCAAAAAGGATCTTCACCTAGATCCTTTTAAATTAAAAATGAAG
TTTTAAATCAATCTAAAGTATATATGAGTAAACTTGGTCTGACAGTTACCAATGCTTAATCAGTGAGGCA
CCTATCTCAGCGATCTGTCTATTTCGTTCATCCATAGTTGCCTGACTCCCCGTCGTGTAGATAACTACGA
TACGGGAGGGCTTACCATCTGGCCCCAGTGCTGCAATGATACCGCGAGACCCACGCTCACCGGCTCCAGA
TTTATCAGCAATAAACCAGCCAGCCGGAAGGGCCGAGCGCAGAAGTGGTCCTGCAACTTTATCCGCCTCC
ATCCAGTCTATTAATTGTTGCCGGGAAGCTAGAGTAAGTAGTTCGCCAGTTAATAGTTTGCGCAACGTTG
TTACCATTACTACAGGCATCGTGGTGTCACGCTCGTCGTTTGGTATGGCTTCATTCAGCTCCGGTTCCCA
ACGATCAAGGCGAGTTACATGATCCCCCATGTTGTGCAAAAAAGCGGTTAGCTCCTTCGGTCCTCCGATC
GTTGTCAGAAGTAAGTTGGCCGCAGTGTTATCACTCATGGTTATGGCAGCACTGCATAATTCTCTTACTG
TCATGCCATCCGTAAGATGCTTTTCTGTGACTGGTGAGTACTCAACCAAGTCATTCTGAGAATAGTGTAT
GCGGCGACCGAGTTGCTCTTGCCCGGCGTCAATACGGGATAATACCGCGCCACATAGCAGAACTTTAAAA
GTGCTCATCATTGGAAAACGTTCTTCGGGGCGAAAACTCTCAAGGATCTTACCACTATTGAGATCCAGTT
CGATGTAACCCACTCGTGCACCCAACTGATCTTCAGCATCTTTTACTTTCACCAGCGTTTCTGGGTGAGC
AAAAACAGGAAGGCAAAATGCCGCAAAAAAGGGAATAAGGGCGACACGGAAATGTTGAATACTCATACTC
TTCCTTTTTCAATATTATTGAAGCATTTATCAGGGTTATTGTCTCATGAGCGGATACATATTTGAATGTA
TTTAGAAAAATAAACAAATAGGGGTTCCGCGCACATTTCCCCGAAAGATGCCACCTGAAATTATAAACGT
TAATATTTTGTTAAAATTCGCGTTAAATTTTTGTTAAATCAGCTCATTTTTTAACCAATAGGCCGAAATC
GGCAAAATCCCTTATAAATCAAAAGAATAGACCGAGATAGGGT
[37 nt withheld, positions 7254-7290]
AAAGAACGTGGACTCCAACGTCAAAGG
[49 nt withheld, positions 7318-7366]
T
[91 nt withheld, positions 7368-7458]
G
[124 nt withheld, positions 7460-7583]
CCCATTCGCCATTCAGGCTGCGCAACTGTTGGGAAGGGCGATCGGTGCGGGCCTCTTCGCTATTACGCCA
GCTGGCGAAAGGGGGATGTGCTGCAAGGCGATTAAGTTGGGTAACGCCAGGGTTTTCCCAGTCACGACGT
TGTAAAACGACGGCCAGTGAATTAGGTTAATTAAGGCTGCGCGCTCGCTCGCTCACTGAGGCCGCCCGGG
CAAAGCCCGGGCGTCGGGCGACCTTTGGTCGCCCGGCCTCAGTGAGCGAGCGAGCGCGCAGAGAGGGAGT
GGCCAACTCCATCACTAGGGGTTCCTTGTAGTTAATGATTAACCCGCCATGCTACTTATCTACCTGC
