Features (pLannotate 1.2.2; 24 found; start..end, strand, type, name):
      2..201     +  promoter       CMV promoter: human cytomegalovirus (CMV) immediate early promoter
    296..428     +  intron         chimeric intron: chimera between introns from human β-globin and immunoglobulin heavy chain genes
    446..637     +  CDS            dnaB (fragment): DNAB_SYNY3 - Experimental evidence at protein level: Swiss-Prot protein existence level 1. Participates in initiation and elongation during chromosome replication; it exhibits DNA-dependent ATPase activity. From Synechocystis sp. (strain PCC 6803 / Kazusa).
    620..2584    +  CDS            Cas9 (fragment): Cas9 (Csn1) endonuclease from the Streptococcus pyogenes Type II CRISPR/Cas system generates RNA-guided double strand breaks in DNA
   2657..2738    -  polyA_signal   SV40 poly(A) signal: SV40 polyadenylation signal
   2761..2830    -  CDS            large T antigen (fragment): large T antigen from SV40 (simian virus 40)
   2836..3215    +  enhancer       CMV enhancer: human cytomegalovirus immediate early enhancer
   3216..3419    +  promoter       CMV promoter: human cytomegalovirus (CMV) immediate early promoter
   3415..3448    +  LTR            5' LTR (truncated) (fragment): truncated 5' long terminal repeat (LTR) from HIV-1
   3464..3482    +  promoter       T7 promoter: promoter for bacteriophage T7 RNA polymerase
   3888..4112    +  polyA_signal   bGH poly(A) signal: bovine growth hormone polyadenylation signal
   4166..4296    +  repeat_region  AAV2 ITR (fragment): inverted terminal repeat of adeno-associated virus serotype 2 inverted
   4357..4373    -  protein_bind   lac operator: The lac repressor binds to the lac operator to inhibit transcription in E. coli. This inhibition can be relieved by adding lactose or isopropyl-β-D-thiogalactopyranoside (IPTG). lac repressor encoded by lacI
   4381..4411    -  promoter       lac promoter: promoter for the E. coli lac operon
   4426..4447    -  protein_bind   CAP binding site: CAP binding activates transcription in the presence of cAMP. E. coli catabolite activator protein
   4460..4552    -  CDS            lacI (fragment): lac repressor; lacI; The lac repressor binds to the lac operator to inhibit transcription in E. coli. This inhibition can be relieved by adding lactose or isopropyl-β-D-thiogalactopyranoside (IPTG).
   4735..5323    -  rep_origin     ori: high-copy-number ColE1/pMB1/pBR322/pUC origin of replication
   5494..6354    -  CDS            AmpR: β-lactamase; bla; confers resistance to ampicillin, carbenicillin, and related antibiotics
   6355..6459    -  promoter       AmpR promoter: bla
   6512..6940    -  rep_origin     f1 ori (sequence partly withheld): f1 bacteriophage origin of replication; arrow indicates direction of (+) strand synthesis
   6945..7102    -  CDS            lacZα (fragment): LacZα fragment of β-galactosidase; lacZ fragment
   7116..7246    -  repeat_region  AAV2 ITR (fragment): inverted terminal repeat of adeno-associated virus serotype 2 inverted
   7299..7390    +  promoter       SV40 promoter (fragment): SV40 enhancer and early promoter
   7552..7929    +  enhancer       CMV enhancer: human cytomegalovirus immediate early enhancer
>Addgene plasmid #120295 | AAV Intein-C-SpyCas9, CMV-AcrIIA4-2xmiR-122 target sites | addgene full sequence | sequence record 232737 | Addgene NGS Result
GTGATGCGGTTTTGGCAGTACACCAATGGGCGTGGATAGCGGTTTGACTCACGGGGATTTCCAAGTCTCC
ACCCCATTGACGTCAATGGGAGTTTGTTTTGGCACCAAAATCAACGGGACTTTCCAAAATGTCGTAATAA
CCCCGCCCCGTTGACGCAAATGGGCGGTAGGCGTGTACGGTGGGAGGTCTATATAAGCAGAGGTCGTTTA
GTGAACCGTCAGATCACTAGTAGCTTTATTGCGGTAGTTTATCACAGTTAAATTGCTAACGCAGTCAGTG
CTCGACTGATCACAGGTAAGTATCAAGGTTACAAGACAGGTTTAAGGAGGCCAATAGAAACTGGGCTTGT
CGAGACAGAGAAGATTCTTGCGTTTCTGATAGGCACCTATTGGTCTTACTGACATCCACTTTGCCTTTCT
CTCCACAGGGGTACCGAAGCCGCTAGCGCTACCGGTCGCCACCATGGCGGCGGCGTGCCCGGAACTGCGT
CAGCTGGCGCAGAGCGATGTGTATTGGGATCCGATTGTGAGCATTGAACCGGATGGCGTGGAAGAAGTGT
TTGATCTGACCGTGCCGGGCCCGCATAACTTTGTGGCGAACGATATTATTGCGCATAACTCTGGCCAGGG
GGACAGTCTTCACGAGCACATCGCTAATCTTGCAGGTAGCCCAGCTATCAAAAAGGGAATACTGCAGACC
GTTAAGGTCGTGGATGAACTCGTCAAAGTAATGGGAAGGCATAAGCCCGAGAATATCGTTATCGAGATGG
CCCGAGAGAACCAAACTACCCAGAAGGGACAGAAGAACAGTAGGGAAAGGATGAAGAGGATTGAAGAGGG
TATAAAAGAACTGGGGTCCCAAATCCTTAAGGAACACCCAGTTGAAAACACCCAGCTTCAGAATGAGAAG
CTCTACCTGTACTACCTGCAGAACGGCAGGGACATGTACGTGGATCAGGAACTGGACATCAATCGGCTCT
CCGACTACGACGTGGATCATATCGTGCCCCAGTCTTTTCTCAAAGATGATTCTATTGATAATAAAGTGTT
GACAAGATCCGATAAAAATAGAGGGAAGAGTGATAACGTCCCCTCAGAAGAAGTTGTCAAGAAAATGAAA
AATTATTGGCGGCAGCTGCTGAACGCCAAACTGATCACACAACGGAAGTTCGATAATCTGACTAAGGCTG
AACGAGGTGGCCTGTCTGAGTTGGATAAAGCCGGCTTCATCAAAAGGCAGCTTGTTGAGACACGCCAGAT
CACCAAGCACGTGGCCCAAATTCTCGATTCACGCATGAACACCAAGTACGATGAAAATGACAAACTGATT
CGAGAGGTGAAAGTTATTACTCTGAAGTCTAAGCTGGTCTCAGATTTCAGAAAGGACTTTCAGTTTTATA
AGGTGAGAGAGATCAACAATTACCACCATGCGCATGATGCCTACCTGAATGCAGTGGTAGGCACTGCACT
TATCAAAAAATATCCCAAGCTTGAATCTGAATTTGTTTACGGAGACTATAAAGTGTACGATGTTAGGAAA
ATGATCGCAAAGTCTGAGCAGGAAATAGGCAAGGCCACCGCTAAGTACTTCTTTTACAGCAATATTATGA
ATTTTTTCAAGACCGAGATTACACTGGCCAATGGAGAGATTCGGAAGCGACCACTTATCGAAACAAACGG
AGAAACAGGAGAAATCGTGTGGGACAAGGGTAGGGATTTCGCGACAGTCCGGAAGGTCCTGTCCATGCCG
CAGGTGAACATCGTTAAAAAGACCGAAGTACAGACCGGAGGCTTCTCCAAGGAAAGTATCCTCCCGAAAA
GGAACAGCGACAAGCTGATCGCACGCAAAAAAGATTGGGACCCCAAGAAATACGGCGGATTCGATTCTCC
TACAGTCGCTTACAGTGTACTGGTTGTGGCCAAAGTGGAGAAAGGGAAGTCTAAAAAACTCAAAAGCGTC
AAGGAACTGCTGGGCATCACAATCATGGAGCGATCAAGCTTCGAAAAAAACCCCATCGACTTTCTCGAGG
CGAAAGGATATAAAGAGGTCAAAAAAGACCTCATCATTAAGCTTCCCAAGTACTCTCTCTTTGAGCTTGA
AAACGGCCGGAAACGAATGCTCGCTAGTGCGGGCGAGCTGCAGAAAGGTAACGAGCTGGCACTGCCCTCT
AAATACGTTAATTTCTTGTATCTGGCCAGCCACTATGAAAAGCTCAAAGGGTCTCCCGAAGATAATGAGC
AGAAGCAGCTGTTCGTGGAACAACACAAACACTACCTTGATGAGATCATCGAGCAAATAAGCGAATTCTC
CAAAAGAGTGATCCTCGCCGACGCTAACCTCGATAAGGTGCTTTCTGCTTACAATAAGCACAGGGATAAG
CCCATCAGGGAGCAGGCAGAAAACATTATCCACTTGTTTACTCTGACCAACTTGGGCGCGCCTGCAGCCT
TCAAGTACTTCGACACCACCATAGACAGAAAGCGGTACACCTCTACAAAGGAGGTCCTGGACGCCACACT
GATTCATCAGTCAATTACGGGGCTCTATGAAACAAGAATCGACCTCTCTCAGCTCGGTGGAGACAGCAGG
GCTGACCCCAAGAAGAAGAGGAAGGTGTCTCGAGCTCGATGAGTTTGGACAAACCACAACTAGAATGCAG
TGAAAAAAATGCTTTATTTGTGAAATTTGTGATGCTATTGCTTTATTTGTAACCATTATAAGCTGCAATA
AACAAGTTAACAACAACAATTGCATTCATTTTATGTTTCAGGTTCAGGGGGAGGTGTGGGAGGTTTTTTA
AAGCAAGTAAAACCTCTACAAATGTGGTATCTAGAGACATTGATTATTGACTAGTTATTAATAGTAATCA
ATTACGGGGTCATTAGTTCATAGCCCATATATGGAGTTCCGCGTTACATAACTTACGGTAAATGGCCCGC
CTGGCTGACCGCCCAACGACCCCCGCCCATTGACGTCAATAATGACGTATGTTCCCATAGTAACGCCAAT
AGGGACTTTCCATTGACGTCAATGGGTGGAGTATTTACGGTAAACTGCCCACTTGGCAGTACATCAAGTG
TATCATATGCCAAGTACGCCCCCTATTGACGTCAATGACGGTAAATGGCCCGCCTGGCATTATGCCCAGT
ACATGACCTTATGGGACTTTCCTACTTGGCAGTACATCTACGTATTAGTCATCGCTATTACCATGGTGAT
GCGGTTTTGGCAGTACATCAATGGGCGTGGATAGCGGTTTGACTCACGGGGATTTCCAAGTCTCCACCCC
ATTGACGTCAATGGGAGTTTGTTTTGGCACCAAAATCAACGGGACTTTCCAAAATGTCGTAACAACTCCG
CCCCATTGACGCAAATGGGCGGTAGGCGTGTACGGTGGGAGGTCTATATAAGCAGAGCTCTCTGGCTAAC
TAGAGAACCCACTGCTTACTGGCTTATCGAAATTAATACGACTCACTATAGGGAGACCCAAGCTGGCTAG
CATGAACATTAACGACCTGATTCGGGAAATAAAGAACAAGGACTACACGGTCAAGCTGTCAGGCACCGAC
TCCAACTCTATAACACAGCTCATTATAAGGGTTAATAATGATGGCAACGAATATGTCATCTCTGAATCCG
AGAATGAATCAATCGTGGAGAAATTCATCAGTGCATTTAAAAACGGCTGGAACCAGGAGTACGAAGATGA
GGAAGAGTTCTACAATGATATGCAAACTATCACACTGAAATCTGAGCTGAACTAGCTCGAGCGGCCGCCA
CTGTGCTGGATATCTGCAGAATTACAAACACCATTGTCACACTCCATTATATACAAACACCATTGTCACA
CTCCATAGCTTAAGTTTAAACCGCTGATCAGCCTCGACTGTGCCTTCTAGTTGCCAGCCATCTGTTGTTT
GCCCCTCCCCCGTGCCTTCCTTGACCCTGGAAGGTGCCACTCCCACTGTCCTTTCCTAATAAAATGAGGA
AATTGCATCGCATTGTCTGAGTAGGTGTCATTCTATTCTGGGGGGTGGGGTGGGGCAGGACAGCAAGGGG
GAGGATTGGGAAGACAATAGCAGGCATGCTGGGGATGCGGTGGGCTCTATGGACGCGTGCGGCCGCAGGT
AGATAAGTAGCATGGCGGGTTAATCATTAACTACAAGGAACCCCTAGTGATGGAGTTGGCCACTCCCTCT
CTGCGCGCTCGCTCGCTCACTGAGGCCGGGCGACCAAAGGTCGCCCGACGCCCGGGCTTTGCCCGGGCGG
CCTCAGTGAGCGAGCGAGCGCGCAGCCTAATTAAGGCCTTAATTAAATCTGGCGTAATCATGGTCATAGC
TGTTTCCTGTGTGAAATTGTTATCCGCTCACAATTCCACACAACATACGAGCCGGAAGCATAAAGTGTAA
AGCCTGGGGTGCCTAATGAGTGAGCTAACTCACATTAATTGCGTTGCGCTCACTGCCCGCTTTCCAGTCG
GGAAACCTGTCGTGCCAGCTGCATTAATGAATCGGCCAACGCGCGGGGAGAGGCGGTTTGCGTATTGGGC
GCTCTTCCGCTTCCTCGCTCACTGACTCGCTGCGCTCGGTCGTTCGGCTGCGGCGAGCGGTATCAGCTCA
CTCAAAGGCGGTAATACGGTTATCCACAGAATCAGGGGATAACGCAGGAAAGAACATGTGAGCAAAAGGC
CAGCAAAAGGCCAGGAACCGTAAAAAGGCCGCGTTGCTGGCGTTTTTCCATAGGCTCCGCCCCCCTGACG
AGCATCACAAAAATCGACGCTCAAGTCAGAGGTGGCGAAACCCGACAGGACTATAAAGATACCAGGCGTT
TCCCCCTGGAAGCTCCCTCGTGCGCTCTCCTGTTCCGACCCTGCCGCTTACCGGATACCTGTCCGCCTTT
CTCCCTTCGGGAAGCGTGGCGCTTTCTCATAGCTCACGCTGTAGGTATCTCAGTTCGGTGTAGGTCGTTC
GCTCCAAGCTGGGCTGTGTGCACGAACCCCCCGTTCAGCCCGACCGCTGCGCCTTATCCGGTAACTATCG
TCTTGAGTCCAACCCGGTAAGACACGACTTATCGCCACTGGCAGCAGCCACTGGTAACAGGATTAGCAGA
GCGAGGTATGTAGGCGGTGCTACAGAGTTCTTGAAGTGGTGGCCTAACTACGGCTACACTAGAAGAACAG
TATTTGGTATCTGCGCTCTGCTGAAGCCAGTTACCTTCGGAAAAAGAGTTGGTAGCTCTTGATCCGGCAA
ACAAACCACCGCTGGTAGCGGTGGTTTTTTTGTTTGCAAGCAGCAGATTACGCGCAGAAAAAAAGGATCT
CAAGAAGATCCTTTGATCTTTTCTACGGGGTCTGACGCTCAGTGGAACGAAAACTCACGTTAAGGGATTT
TGGTCATGAGATTATCAAAAAGGATCTTCACCTAGATCCTTTTAAATTAAAAATGAAGTTTTAAATCAAT
CTAAAGTATATATGAGTAAACTTGGTCTGACAGTTACCAATGCTTAATCAGTGAGGCACCTATCTCAGCG
ATCTGTCTATTTCGTTCATCCATAGTTGCCTGACTCCCCGTCGTGTAGATAACTACGATACGGGAGGGCT
TACCATCTGGCCCCAGTGCTGCAATGATACCGCGAGACCCACGCTCACCGGCTCCAGATTTATCAGCAAT
AAACCAGCCAGCCGGAAGGGCCGAGCGCAGAAGTGGTCCTGCAACTTTATCCGCCTCCATCCAGTCTATT
AATTGTTGCCGGGAAGCTAGAGTAAGTAGTTCGCCAGTTAATAGTTTGCGCAACGTTGTTGCCATTGCTA
CAGGCATCGTGGTGTCACGCTCGTCGTTTGGTATGGCTTCATTCAGCTCCGGTTCCCAACGATCAAGGCG
AGTTACATGATCCCCCATGTTGTGCAAAAAAGCGGTTAGCTCCTTCGGTCCTCCGATCGTTGTCAGAAGT
AAGTTGGCCGCAGTGTTATCACTCATGGTTATGGCAGCACTGCATAATTCTCTTACTGTCATGCCATCCG
TAAGATGCTTTTCTGTGACTGGTGAGTACTCAACCAAGTCATTCTGAGAATAGTGTATGCGGCGACCGAG
TTGCTCTTGCCCGGCGTCAATACGGGATAATACCGCGCCACATAGCAGAACTTTAAAAGTGCTCATCATT
GGAAAACGTTCTTCGGGGCGAAAACTCTCAAGGATCTTACCGCTGTTGAGATCCAGTTCGATGTAACCCA
CTCGTGCACCCAACTGATCTTCAGCATCTTTTACTTTCACCAGCGTTTCTGGGTGAGCAAAAACAGGAAG
GCAAAATGCCGCAAAAAAGGGAATAAGGGCGACACGGAAATGTTGAATACTCATACTCTTCCTTTTTCAA
TATTATTGAAGCATTTATCAGGGTTATTGTCTCATGAGCGGATACATATTTGAATGTATTTAGAAAAATA
AACAAATAGGGGTTCCGCGCACATTTCCCCGAAAAGTGCCACCTAAATTGTAAGCGTTAATATTTTGTTA
AAATTCGCGTTAAATTTTTGTTAAATCAGCTCATTTTTTAACCAATAGGCCGAAATCGGCAAAATCCCTT
ATAAATCAAAAGAATAGACCGAGATAGGGT
[37 nt withheld, positions 6611-6647]
AAAGAACGTGGACTCCAACGTCAAAGG
[49 nt withheld, positions 6675-6723]
T
[91 nt withheld, positions 6725-6815]
G
[124 nt withheld, positions 6817-6940]
CCCATTCGCCATTCAGGCTGCGCAACTGTTGGGAAGGGCGATCGGTGCGGGCCTCTTCGCTATTACGCCA
GCTGGCGAAAGGGGGATGTGCTGCAAGGCGATTAAGTTGGGTAACGCCAGGGTTTTCCCAGTCACGACGT
TGTAAAACGACGGCCAGTGAATTAGGTTAATTAAGGCTGCGCGCTCGCTCGCTCACTGAGGCCGCCCGGG
CAAAGCCCGGGCGTCGGGCGACCTTTGGTCGCCCGGCCTCAGTGAGCGAGCGAGCGCGCAGAGAGGGAGT
GGCCAACTCCATCACTAGGGGTTCCTTGTAGTTAATGATTAACCCGCCATGCTACTTATCTACCTGCGGC
CGCCATTATGGAATGTGTGTCAGTTAGGGTGTGGAAAGTCCCCAGGCTCCCCAGCAGGCAGAAGTATGCA
AAGCATGCATCTCAATTAGTCAGCAACCAGTCCCGGTCTCCTCCCATGCATGTCAATATTGGCCATTAGC
CATATTATTCATTGGTTATATAGCATAAATCAATATTGGCTATTGGCCATTGCATACGTTGTATCTATAT
CATAATATGTACATTTATATTGGCTCATGTCCAATATGACCGCCATGTTGGCATTGATTATTGACTAGTT
ATTAATAGTAATCAATTACGGGGTCATTAGTTCATAGCCCATATATGGAGTTCCGCGTTACATAACTTAC
GGTAAATGGCCCGCCTGGCTGACCGCCCAACGACCCCCGCCCATTGACGTCAATAATGACGTATGTTCCC
ATAGTAACGCCAATAGGGACTTTCCATTGACGTCAATGGGTGGAGTATTTACGGTAAACTGCCCACTTGG
CAGTACATCAAGTGTATCATATGCCAAGTCCGCCCCCTATTGACGTCAATGACGGTAAATGGCCCGCCTG
GCATTATGCCCAGTACATGACCTTACGGGACTTTCCTACTTGGCAGTACATCTACGTATTAGTCATCGCT
ATTACCATG
